Addgene plasmid #65189: pYTK082
Purpose: Encodes 2micron as a Type 7 part to be used in the Dueber YTK system
Depositing lab: John Dueber. Depositing organization: University of California, Berkeley. Publication: A Highly Characterized Yeast Toolkit for Modular, Multipart Assembly. Lee ME, DeLoache WC, Cervantes B, Dueber JE. ACS Synth Biol. 2015 Apr 14. 10.1021/sb500366v PubMed 25871405.
Backbone
  Vector backbone: pYTK001
  Vector type: Bacterial Expression
Growth in bacteria
  Bacterial resistance: Chloramphenicol, 25 μg/mL
  Growth temperature: 37°C
  Growth strain: DH10B
  Copy number: High Copy
Gene/Insert
  Gene/Insert name: 2micron
  Species: S. cerevisiae (budding yeast)
  Cloning method: Restriction Enzyme; 5′ cloning site BsmBI (destroyed during cloning); 3′ cloning site BsmBI (destroyed during cloning)
Terms and licenses: Academic/Nonprofit Terms; Industry Terms: Not Available to Industry
Depositor comments: Type 7 and 8 parts are Yeast propagation machinery in the Dueber YTK. For more information, please visit the supplemental information in PMID:25871405.
How to cite: pYTK082 was a gift from John Dueber (Addgene plasmid # 65189 ; http://n2t.net/addgene:65189 ; RRID:Addgene_65189)
