[The description below was written by a language model from this plasmid's Addgene catalogue record and pLannotate feature annotations shown in this document.]
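Description:
pYTK082 is a small (about 2.7 kb) part plasmid from the Dueber Yeast Toolkit (YTK), a modular, multipart assembly system for building Saccharomyces cerevisiae vectors. It is built on the pYTK001 part-entry backbone and is catalogued as a bacterial vector because it is simply a storage and propagation vehicle in E. coli. It replicates there through a high-copy ColE1/pUC-type origin and is selected with chloramphenicol, conferred by the cat (chloramphenicol acetyltransferase) gene driven by its native cat promoter and followed by a minimal phage lambda t0 terminator.

The payload is the S. cerevisiae 2μ (2micron) origin of replication, stored as a "Type 7" part. In the toolkit's scheme, Type 7 and Type 8 positions hold the yeast propagation machinery, so this part supplies the element that lets an assembled plasmid be maintained episomally in yeast; the 2μ origin is generally associated with multicopy maintenance. The annotation also picks up a short fragment resembling a mutant FRT site immediately adjacent to the origin, which is consistent with sequence derived from the native 2μ plasmid, the natural source of the FLP/FRT system, rather than a deliberately engineered recombination site. The insert was cloned into the backbone via BsmBI sites that were destroyed in the process.

The plasmid carries no yeast marker, promoter or coding sequence of its own, and it is not meant to be used directly in yeast. Instead, it serves as a donor from which the 2μ part is combined with other toolkit parts to produce complete yeast expression vectors. The record does not detail the flanking sites or overhangs used for that downstream assembly.
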