Features (pLannotate 1.2.2; 6 found; start..end, strand, type, name):
     14..996     -  rep_origin     2μ ori: yeast 2μ plasmid origin of replication
    999..1014    -  protein_bind   FRT (mutant) (fragment): FRT site with a mutation in the core sequence (Azam et al., 1997) FLP recombinase from the Saccharomyces cerevisiae 2μ plasmid
   1032..1066    -  terminator     lambda t0 terminator: minimal transcription terminator from phage lambda (Scholtissek and Grosse, 1987)
   1140..1796    -  CDS            cat: CAT_ECOLX - Experimental evidence at protein level: Swiss-Prot protein existence level 1. This enzyme is an effector of chloramphenicol resistance in bacteria. From Escherichia coli. This protein is used as a marker in many commonly used cloning vectors, such as pACYC184.
   1797..1894    -  promoter       cat promoter: promoter of the E. coli cat gene encoding chloramphenicol acetyltransferase
   1978..2566    +  rep_origin     ori: high-copy-number ColE1/pMB1/pBR322/pUC origin of replication
>Addgene plasmid #65189 | pYTK082 | depositor full sequence | sequence record 110242 | Full Sequence
TCGGTCTCAGAGTAACGAAGCATCTGTGCTTCATTTTGTAGAACAAAAATGCAACGCGAGAGCGCTAATT
TTTCAAACAAAGAATCTGAGCTGCATTTTTACAGAACAGAAATGCAACGCGAAAGCGCTATTTTACCAAC
GAAGAATCTGTGCTTCATTTTTGTAAAACAAAAATGCAACGCGAGAGCGCTAATTTTTCAAACAAAGAAT
CTGAGCTGCATTTTTACAGAACAGAAATGCAACGCGAGAGCGCTATTTTACCAACAAAGAATCTATACTT
CTTTTTTGTTCTACAAAAATGCATCCCGAGAGCGCTATTTTTCTAACAAAGCATCTTAGATTACTTTTTT
TCTCCTTTGTGCGCTCTATAATGCAGTCTCTTGATAACTTTTTGCACTGTAGGTCCGTTAAGGTTAGAAG
AAGGCTACTTTGGTGTCTATTTTCTCTTCCATAAAAAAAGCCTGACTCCACTTCCCGCGTTTACTGATTA
CTAGCGAAGCTGCGGGTGCATTTTTTCAAGATAAAGGCATCCCCGATTATATTCTATACCGATGTGGATT
GCGCATACTTTGTGAACAGAAAGTGATAGCGTTGATGATTCTTCATTGGTCAGAAAATTATGAACGGTTT
CTTCTATTTTGTCTCTATATACTACGTATAGGAAATGTTTACATTTTCGTATTGTTTTCGATTCACTCTA
TGAATAGTTCTTACTACAATTTTTTTGTCTAAAGAGTAATACTAGAGATAAACATAAAAAATGTAGAGGT
CGAGTTTAGATGCAAGTTCAAGGAGCGAAAGGTGGATGGGTAGGTTATATAGGGATATAGCACAGAGATA
TATAGCAAAGAGATACTTTTGAGCAATGTTTGTGGAAGCGGTATTCGCAATATTTTAGTAGCTCGTTACA
GTCCGGTGCGTTTTTGGTTTTTTGAAAGTGCGTCATCAGAGCGCTTTTGGTTTTCAAAAGCGCTCTGAAG
TTCCTATACTTTCTAGCTAGAGAATAGGAACTTCCCGATGAGACCAGACCAATAAAAAACGCCCGGCGGC
AACCGAGCGTTCTGAACAAATCCAGATGGAGTTCTGAGGTCATTACTGGATCTATCAACAGGAGTCCAAG
CGAGCTCGATATCAAATTACGCCCCGCCCTGCCACTCATCGCAGTACTGTTGTAATTCATTAAGCATTCT
GCCGACATGGAAGCCATCACAAACGGCATGATGAACCTGAATCGCCAGCGGCATCAGCACCTTGTCGCCT
TGCGTATAATATTTGCCCATGGTGAAAACGGGGGCGAAGAAGTTGTCCATATTGGCCACGTTTAAATCAA
AACTGGTGAAACTCACCCAGGGATTGGCTGAAACGAAAAACATATTCTCAATAAACCCTTTAGGGAAATA
GGCCAGGTTTTCACCGTAACACGCCACATCTTGCGAATATATGTGTAGAAACTGCCGGAAATCGTCGTGG
TATTCACTCCAGAGCGATGAAAACGTTTCAGTTTGCTCATGGAAAACGGTGTAACAAGGGTGAACACTAT
CCCATATCACCAGCTCACCGTCTTTCATTGCCATACGAAATTCCGGATGAGCATTCATCAGGCGGGCAAG
AATGTGAATAAAGGCCGGATAAAACTTGTGCTTATTTTTCTTTACGGTCTTTAAAAAGGCCGTAATATCC
AGCTGAACGGTCTGGTTATAGGTACATTGAGCAACTGACTGAAATGCCTCAAAATGTTCTTTACGATGCC
ATTGGGATATATCAACGGTGGTATATCCAGTGATTTTTTTCTCCATTTTAGCTTCCTTAGCTCCTGAAAA
TCTCGATAACTCAAAAAATACGCCCGGTAGTGATCTTATTTCATTATGGTGAAAGTTGGAACCTCTTACG
TGCCCGATCAATCATGACCAAAATCCCTTAACGTGAGTTTTCGTTCCACTGAGCGTCAGACCCCGTAGAA
AAGATCAAAGGATCTTCTTGAGATCCTTTTTTTCTGCGCGTAATCTGCTGCTTGCAAACAAAAAAACCAC
CGCTACCAGCGGTGGTTTGTTTGCCGGATCAAGAGCTACCAACTCTTTTTCCGAAGGTAACTGGCTTCAG
CAGAGCGCAGATACCAAATACTGTTCTTCTAGTGTAGCCGTAGTTAGGCCACCACTTCAAGAACTCTGTA
GCACCGCCTACATACCTCGCTCTGCTAATCCTGTTACCAGTGGCTGCTGCCAGTGGCGATAAGTCGTGTC
TTACCGGGTTGGACTCAAGACGATAGTTACCGGATAAGGCGCAGCGGTCGGGCTGAACGGGGGGTTCGTG
CACACAGCCCAGCTTGGAGCGAACGACCTACACCGAACTGAGATACCTACAGCGTGAGCTATGAGAAAGC
GCCACGCTTCCCGAAGGGAGAAAGGCGGACAGGTATCCGGTAAGCGGCAGGGTCGGAACAGGAGAGCGCA
CGAGGGAGCTTCCAGGGGGAAACGCCTGGTATCTTTATAGTCCTGTCGGGTTTCGCCACCTCTGACTTGA
GCGTCGATTTTTGTGATGCTCGTCAGGGGGGCGGAGCCTATGGAAAAACGCCAGCAACGCGGCCTTTTTA
CGGTTCCTGGCCTTTTGCTGGCCTTTTGCTCACATGTTCTTTCCTGCGTTATCCCCTGATTCTGTGGATA
ACCGTAG
