>Addgene plasmid #65189 | pYTK082 | addgene partial sequence | sequence record 112217 | pRS414-R 5'-CACCTCTGACTTGAGCGTCG-3'
GGGGGGCGGAGCCTATGGAAAAACGCCAGCAACGCGGCCTTTTTACGGTTCCTGGCCTTTTGCTGGCCTT
TTGCTCACATGTTCTTTCCTGCGTTATCCCCTGATTCTGTGGATAACCGTAGTCGGTCTCAGAGTAACGA
AGCATCTGTGCTTCATTTTGTAGAACAAAAATGCAACGCGAGAGCGCTAATTTTTCAAACAAAGAATCTG
AGCTGCATTTTTACAGAACAGAAATGCAACGCGAAAGCGCTATTTTACCAACGAAGAATCTGTGCTTCAT
TTTTGTAAAACAAAAATGCAACGCGAGAGCGCTAATTTTTCAAACAAAGAATCTGAGCTGCATTTTTACA
GAACAGAAATGCAACGCGAGAGCGCTATTTTACCAACAAAGAATCTATACTTCTTTTTTGTTCTACAAAA
ATGCATCCCGAGAGCGCTATTTTTCTAACAAAGCATCTTAGATTACTTTTTTTCTCCTTTGTGCGCTCTA
TAATGCAGTCTCTTGATAACTTTTTGCACTGTAGGTCCGTTAAGGTTAGAAGAAGGCTACTTTGGTGTCT
ATTTTCTCTTCCATAAAAAAAGCCTGACTCCACTTCCCGCGTTTACTGATTACTAGCGAAGCTGCGGGTG
CATTTTTTCAAGATAAAGGCATCCCCGATTATATTCTATACCGATGTGGATTGCGCATACTTTGTGAACA
GAAAGTGATAGCGTTGATGATTCTTCATTGGTCAGAAAATTATGAACGGTTTCTTCTATTTTGTCTCTAT
ATACTACGTATAGGAAATGTTTACATTTTCGTATTGTTTTCGATTCACTCTATGAATAGTTCTTACTACA
ATTTTTTTGTCTAAAGAGTAATACTAGAGATAAACATAAAAAATGTAGAGGTCGAGTTTAGATGCAAGTT
CAAGGAGCGAAAGGTGGATGGGTAGGTTATATAGGGAT
