>Addgene plasmid #65189 | pYTK082 | addgene partial sequence | sequence record 220943 | CAT-F 5'-GTTTGTGATGGCTTCCATGTC-3'
CAGTACTGCGATGAGTGGCAGGGCGGGGCGTAATTTGATATCGAGCTCGCTTGGACTCCTGTTGATAGAT
CCAGTAATGACCTCAGAACTCCATCTGGATTTGTTCAGAACGCTCGGTTGCCGCCGGGCGTTTTTTATTG
GTCTGGTCTCATCGGGAAGTTCCTATTCTCTAGCTAGAAAGTATAGGAACTTCAGAGCGCTTTTGAAAAC
CAAAAGCGCTCTGATGACGCACTTTCAAAAAACCAAAAACGCACCGGACTGTAACGAGCTACTAAAATAT
TGCGAATACCGCTTCCACAAACATTGCTCAAAAGTATCTCTTTGCTATATATCTCTGTGCTATATCCCTA
TATAACCTACCCATCCACCTTTCGCTCCTTGAACTTGCATCTAAACTCGACCTCTACATTTTTTATGTTT
ATCTCTAGTATTACTCTTTAGACAAAAAAATTGTAGTAAGAACTATTCATAGAGTGAATCGAAAACAATA
CGAAAATGTAAACATTTCCTATACGTAGTATATAGAGACAAAATAGAAGAAACCGTTCATAATTTTCTGA
CCAATGAAGAATCATCAACGCTATCACTTTCTGTTCACAAAGTATGCGCAATCCACATCGGTATAGAATA
TAATCGGGGATGCCTTTATCTTGAAAAAATGCACCCGCAGCTTCGCTAGTAATCAGTAAACGCGGGAAGT
GGAGTCAGGCTTTTTTTATGGAAGAGAAAATAGACACCAAAGTAGCCTTCTTCTAACCTTAACGGACCTA
CAGTGCAAAAAGTTATCAAGAGACTGCATTATAGAGCGCACAAAGGAGAAAAAAAGTAATCTAAGATGCT
TTGTTA
